Addgene plasmid #74974: pLKO.1 shETV1-B
Purpose: shETV1 shRNA
Depositing lab: William Hahn. Depositing organization: Dana-Farber Cancer Institute. Publication: ATXN1L, CIC, and ETS Transcription Factors Modulate Sensitivity to MAPK Pathway Inhibition. Wang B, Krall EB, Aguirre AJ, Kim M, Widlund HR, Doshi MB, Sicinska E, Sulahian R, Goodale A, Cowley GS, Piccioni F, Doench JG, Root DE, Hahn WC. Cell Rep. 2017 Feb 7;18(6):1543-1557. doi: 10.1016/j.celrep.2017.01.031. PubMed 28178529.
Backbone
  Vector backbone: pLKO.1
  Backbone manufacturer: Broad Institute - Genetic Perturbation Platform
  Backbone size w/o insert (bp): 8901
  Total vector size (bp): 7082
  Vector type: Mammalian Expression, RNAi
  Selectable markers: Puromycin
Growth in bacteria
  Bacterial resistance: Ampicillin, 100 μg/mL
  Growth temperature: 37°C
  Growth strain: NEB Stable
  Copy number: High Copy
Gene/Insert
  Gene/Insert name: ETV1
  gRNA/shRNA sequence: GAGAGATATGTCTACAAGTTT
  Species: H. sapiens (human)
  Entrez Gene: ETV1 (a.k.a. ER81)
  Cloning method: Restriction Enzyme; 5′ cloning site AgeI (unknown if destroyed); 3′ cloning site EcoRI (unknown if destroyed)
  Sequencing primers: 5′ GACTATCATATGCTTACCGT
Terms and licenses: Academic/Nonprofit Terms; Industry Terms: Not Available to Industry
How to cite: pLKO.1 shETV1-B was a gift from William Hahn (Addgene plasmid # 74974 ; http://n2t.net/addgene:74974 ; RRID:Addgene_74974)
