[The description below was written by a language model from this plasmid's Addgene catalogue record and pLannotate feature annotations shown in this document.]
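Description:
pLKO.1 shETV1-B is a third-generation, self-inactivating HIV-1-based lentiviral RNAi vector built on the pLKO.1 backbone from the Broad Institute's Genetic Perturbation Platform. It carries a short hairpin RNA targeting human ETV1 (also known as ER81), an ETS-family transcription factor. The hairpin was cloned by restriction enzymes between the AgeI and EcoRI sites, directly downstream of the human U6 promoter, an RNA polymerase III promoter suited to producing small hairpin transcripts. The hairpin itself is not called as a separate feature in the annotation, but the space between the end of the U6 promoter and the start of the circular map is consistent with its position. In bacteria the plasmid replicates from a high-copy ColE1/pUC-type origin and is selected with ampicillin through β-lactamase; an f1 origin, an SV40 origin and remnants of lac and phage promoter elements are backbone carry-overs.

The transfer cassette is framed by an RSV promoter fused to a truncated 5' LTR, which makes genomic RNA production Tat-independent, and a ΔU3 3' LTR that inactivates LTR promoter activity after integration. Between them lie the Ψ packaging signal with a partial gag sequence, the Rev response element for nuclear export of the unspliced genome, and the cPPT/CTS. A human PGK promoter drives puromycin N-acetyltransferase, so transduced mammalian cells can be selected with puromycin. The associated study concerns ETS factors and sensitivity to MAPK pathway inhibition, so the construct fits stable ETV1 knockdown in human cells. The catalogue's backbone size exceeds the listed total size; the sequenced record of about 7.1 kb matches the latter.
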