Features (pLannotate 1.2.2; 25 found; start..end, strand, type, name):
     41..158     +  misc_feature   cPPT/CTS: central polypurine tract and central termination sequence of HIV-1
    207..717     +  promoter       hPGK promoter: human phosphoglycerate kinase 1 promoter
    739..1338    +  CDS            PuroR: puromycin N-acetyltransferase; pac from Streptomyces alboniger; confers resistance to puromycin
   1381..1464    +  CDS            nef (fragment): NEF_HV1Z2 - Experimental evidence at protein level: Swiss-Prot protein existence level 1. Extracellular Nef protein targets CD4(+) T-lymphocytes for apoptosis by interacting with CXCR4 surface receptors. From Human immunodeficiency virus type 1 group M subtype D (isolate Z2/CDC-Z34) (HIV-1).
   1466..1699    +  LTR            3' LTR (ΔU3): self-inactivating 3' long terminal repeat (LTR) from HIV-1
   1771..1892    +  polyA_signal   SV40 poly(A) signal: SV40 polyadenylation signal
   1932..2067    +  rep_origin     SV40 ori: SV40 origin of replication
   2088..2106    -  promoter       T7 promoter: promoter for bacteriophage T7 RNA polymerase
   2114..2269    +  CDS            lacZα (fragment): LacZα fragment of β-galactosidase; lacZ fragment
   2274..2702    +  rep_origin     f1 ori (sequence partly withheld): f1 bacteriophage origin of replication; arrow indicates direction of (+) strand synthesis
   2755..2859    +  promoter       AmpR promoter: bla
   2860..3720    +  CDS            AmpR: β-lactamase; bla; confers resistance to ampicillin, carbenicillin, and related antibiotics
   3891..4479    +  rep_origin     ori: high-copy-number ColE1/pMB1/pBR322/pUC origin of replication
   4662..4754    +  CDS            lacI (fragment): lac repressor; lacI; The lac repressor binds to the lac operator to inhibit transcription in E. coli. This inhibition can be relieved by adding lactose or isopropyl-β-D-thiogalactopyranoside (IPTG).
   4767..4788    +  protein_bind   CAP binding site: CAP binding activates transcription in the presence of cAMP. E. coli catabolite activator protein
   4803..4833    +  promoter       lac promoter: promoter for the E. coli lac operon
   4841..4857    +  protein_bind   lac operator: The lac repressor binds to the lac operator to inhibit transcription in E. coli. This inhibition can be relieved by adding lactose or isopropyl-β-D-thiogalactopyranoside (IPTG). lac repressor encoded by lacI
   4902..4920    +  promoter       T3 promoter: promoter for bacteriophage T3 RNA polymerase
   4948..5174    +  promoter       RSV promoter: Rous sarcoma virus enhancer/promoter
   5175..5355    +  LTR            5' LTR (truncated): truncated 5' long terminal repeat (LTR) from HIV-1
   5402..5527    +  misc_feature   HIV-1 Ψ: packaging signal of human immunodeficiency virus type 1
   5511..5874    +  CDS            HIV-1 gag (fragment): gag protein from human immunodeficiency virus 1; gag
   6020..6253    +  misc_feature   RRE: The Rev response element (RRE) of HIV-1 allows for Rev-dependent mRNA export from the nucleus to the cytoplasm.
   6630..6730    +  CDS            Rev (fragment): human immunodeficiency virus 1 (HIV-1) Rev protein; rev; enhances nuclear export of unspliced and incompletely spliced viral mRNAs
   6780..7020    +  promoter       U6 promoter: RNA polymerase III promoter for human U6 snRNA
>Addgene plasmid #74974 | pLKO.1 shETV1-B | depositor full sequence | sequence record 141826 | pLKO.1 shETV1-B sequence 7083 bps
AATTCTCGACCTCGAGACAAATGGCAGTATTCATCCACAATTTTAAAAGAAAAGGGGGGATTGGGGGGTA
CAGTGCAGGGGAAAGAATAGTAGACATAATAGCAACAGACATACAAACTAAAGAATTACAAAAACAAATT
ACAAAAATTCAAAATTTTCGGGTTTATTACAGGGACAGCAGAGATCCACTTTGGCCGCGGCTCGAGGGGG
TTGGGGTTGCGCCTTTTCCAAGGCAGCCCTGGGTTTGCGCAGGGACGCGGCTGCTCTGGGCGTGGTTCCG
GGAAACGCAGCGGCGCCGACCCTGGGTCTCGCACATTCTTCACGTCCGTTCGCAGCGTCACCCGGATCTT
CGCCGCTACCCTTGTGGGCCCCCCGGCGACGCTTCCTGCTCCGCCCCTAAGTCGGGAAGGTTCCTTGCGG
TTCGCGGCGTGCCGGACGTGACAAACGGAAGCCGCACGTCTCACTAGTACCCTCGCAGACGGACAGCGCC
AGGGAGCAATGGCAGCGCGCCGACCGCGATGGGCTGTGGCCAATAGCGGCTGCTCAGCAGGGCGCGCCGA
GAGCAGCGGCCGGGAAGGGGCGGTGCGGGAGGCGGGGTGTGGGGCGGTAGTGTGGGCCCTGTTCCTGCCC
GCGCGGTGTTCCGCATTCTGCAAGCCTCCGGAGCGCACGTCGGCAGTCGGCTCCCTCGTTGACCGAATCA
CCGACCTCTCTCCCCAGGGGGATCCACCGGAGCTTACCATGACCGAGTACAAGCCCACGGTGCGCCTCGC
CACCCGCGACGACGTCCCCAGGGCCGTACGCACCCTCGCCGCCGCGTTCGCCGACTACCCCGCCACGCGC
CACACCGTCGATCCGGACCGCCACATCGAGCGGGTCACCGAGCTGCAAGAACTCTTCCTCACGCGCGTCG
GGCTCGACATCGGCAAGGTGTGGGTCGCGGACGACGGCGCCGCGGTGGCGGTCTGGACCACGCCGGAGAG
CGTCGAAGCGGGGGCGGTGTTCGCCGAGATCGGCCCGCGCATGGCCGAGTTGAGCGGTTCCCGGCTGGCC
GCGCAGCAACAGATGGAAGGCCTCCTGGCGCCGCACCGGCCCAAGGAGCCCGCGTGGTTCCTGGCCACCG
TCGGCGTCTCGCCCGACCACCAGGGCAAGGGTCTGGGCAGCGCCGTCGTGCTCCCCGGAGTGGAGGCGGC
CGAGCGCGCCGGGGTGCCCGCCTTCCTGGAGACCTCCGCGCCCCGCAACCTCCCCTTCTACGAGCGGCTC
GGCTTCACCGTCACCGCCGACGTCGAGGTGCCCGAAGGACCGCGCACCTGGTGCATGACCCGCAAGCCCG
GTGCCTGACGCCCGCCCCACGACCCGCAGCGCCCGACCGAAAGGAGCGCACGACCCCATGCATCGGTACC
TTTAAGACCAATGACTTACAAGGCAGCTGTAGATCTTAGCCACTTTTTAAAAGAAAAGGGGGGACTGGAA
GGGCTAATTCACTCCCAACGAAGACAAGATCTGCTTTTTGCTTGTACTGGGTCTCTCTGGTTAGACCAGA
TCTGAGCCTGGGAGCTCTCTGGCTAACTAGGGAACCCACTGCTTAAGCCTCAATAAAGCTTGCCTTGAGT
GCTTCAAGTAGTGTGTGCCCGTCTGTTGTGTGACTCTGGTAACTAGAGATCCCTCAGACCCTTTTAGTCA
GTGTGGAAAATCTCTAGCAGTAGTAGTTCATGTCATCTTATTATTCAGTATTTATAACTTGCAAAGAAAT
GAATATCAGAGAGTGAGAGGAACTTGTTTATTGCAGCTTATAATGGTTACAAATAAAGCAATAGCATCAC
AAATTTCACAAATAAAGCATTTTTTTCACTGCATTCTAGTTGTGGTTTGTCCAAACTCATCAATGTATCT
TATCATGTCTGGCTCTAGCTATCCCGCCCCTAACTCCGCCCATCCCGCCCCTAACTCCGCCCAGTTCCGC
CCATTCTCCGCCCCATGGCTGACTAATTTTTTTTATTTATGCAGAGGCCGAGGCCGCCTCGGCCTCTGAG
CTATTCCAGAAGTAGTGAGGAGGCTTTTTTGGAGGCCTAGGGACGTACCCAATTCGCCCTATAGTGAGTC
GTATTACGCGCGCTCACTGGCCGTCGTTTTACAACGTCGTGACTGGGAAAACCCTGGCGTTACCCAACTT
AATCGCCTTGCAGCACATCCCCCTTTCGCCAGCTGGCGTAATAGCGAAGAGGCCCGCACCGATCGCCCTT
CCCAACAGTTGCGCAGCCTGAATGGCGAATGGG
[124 nt withheld, positions 2274-2397]
C
[91 nt withheld, positions 2399-2489]
A
[49 nt withheld, positions 2491-2539]
CCTTTGACGTTGGAGTCCACGTTCTTT
[37 nt withheld, positions 2567-2603]
ACCCTATCTCGGTCTATTCTTTTGATTTATAAGGGATTTTGCCGATTTCGGCCTATTGGTTAAAAAATGA
GCTGATTTAACAAAAATTTAACGCGAATTTTAACAAAATATTAACGCTTACAATTTAGGTGGCACTTTTC
GGGGAAATGTGCGCGGAACCCCTATTTGTTTATTTTTCTAAATACATTCAAATATGTATCCGCTCATGAG
ACAATAACCCTGATAAATGCTTCAATAATATTGAAAAAGGAAGAGTATGAGTATTCAACATTTCCGTGTC
GCCCTTATTCCCTTTTTTGCGGCATTTTGCCTTCCTGTTTTTGCTCACCCAGAAACGCTGGTGAAAGTAA
AAGATGCTGAAGATCAGTTGGGTGCACGAGTGGGTTACATCGAACTGGATCTCAACAGCGGTAAGATCCT
TGAGAGTTTTCGCCCCGAAGAACGTTTTCCAATGATGAGCACTTTTAAAGTTCTGCTATGTGGCGCGGTA
TTATCCCGTATTGACGCCGGGCAAGAGCAACTCGGTCGCCGCATACACTATTCTCAGAATGACTTGGTTG
AGTACTCACCAGTCACAGAAAAGCATCTTACGGATGGCATGACAGTAAGAGAATTATGCAGTGCTGCCAT
AACCATGAGTGATAACACTGCGGCCAACTTACTTCTGACAACGATCGGAGGACCGAAGGAGCTAACCGCT
TTTTTGCACAACATGGGGGATCATGTAACTCGCCTTGATCGTTGGGAACCGGAGCTGAATGAAGCCATAC
CAAACGACGAGCGTGACACCACGATGCCTGTAGCAATGGCAACAACGTTGCGCAAACTATTAACTGGCGA
ACTACTTACTCTAGCTTCCCGGCAACAATTAATAGACTGGATGGAGGCGGATAAAGTTGCAGGACCACTT
CTGCGCTCGGCCCTTCCGGCTGGCTGGTTTATTGCTGATAAATCTGGAGCCGGTGAGCGTGGGTCTCGCG
GTATCATTGCAGCACTGGGGCCAGATGGTAAGCCCTCCCGTATCGTAGTTATCTACACGACGGGGAGTCA
GGCAACTATGGATGAACGAAATAGACAGATCGCTGAGATAGGTGCCTCACTGATTAAGCATTGGTAACTG
TCAGACCAAGTTTACTCATATATACTTTAGATTGATTTAAAACTTCATTTTTAATTTAAAAGGATCTAGG
TGAAGATCCTTTTTGATAATCTCATGACCAAAATCCCTTAACGTGAGTTTTCGTTCCACTGAGCGTCAGA
CCCCGTAGAAAAGATCAAAGGATCTTCTTGAGATCCTTTTTTTCTGCGCGTAATCTGCTGCTTGCAAACA
AAAAAACCACCGCTACCAGCGGTGGTTTGTTTGCCGGATCAAGAGCTACCAACTCTTTTTCCGAAGGTAA
CTGGCTTCAGCAGAGCGCAGATACCAAATACTGTTCTTCTAGTGTAGCCGTAGTTAGGCCACCACTTCAA
GAACTCTGTAGCACCGCCTACATACCTCGCTCTGCTAATCCTGTTACCAGTGGCTGCTGCCAGTGGCGAT
AAGTCGTGTCTTACCGGGTTGGACTCAAGACGATAGTTACCGGATAAGGCGCAGCGGTCGGGCTGAACGG
GGGGTTCGTGCACACAGCCCAGCTTGGAGCGAACGACCTACACCGAACTGAGATACCTACAGCGTGAGCT
ATGAGAAAGCGCCACGCTTCCCGAAGGGAGAAAGGCGGACAGGTATCCGGTAAGCGGCAGGGTCGGAACA
GGAGAGCGCACGAGGGAGCTTCCAGGGGGAAACGCCTGGTATCTTTATAGTCCTGTCGGGTTTCGCCACC
TCTGACTTGAGCGTCGATTTTTGTGATGCTCGTCAGGGGGGCGGAGCCTATGGAAAAACGCCAGCAACGC
GGCCTTTTTACGGTTCCTGGCCTTTTGCTGGCCTTTTGCTCACATGTTCTTTCCTGCGTTATCCCCTGAT
TCTGTGGATAACCGTATTACCGCCTTTGAGTGAGCTGATACCGCTCGCCGCAGCCGAACGACCGAGCGCA
GCGAGTCAGTGAGCGAGGAAGCGGAAGAGCGCCCAATACGCAAACCGCCTCTCCCCGCGCGTTGGCCGAT
TCATTAATGCAGCTGGCACGACAGGTTTCCCGACTGGAAAGCGGGCAGTGAGCGCAACGCAATTAATGTG
AGTTAGCTCACTCATTAGGCACCCCAGGCTTTACACTTTATGCTTCCGGCTCGTATGTTGTGTGGAATTG
TGAGCGGATAACAATTTCACACAGGAAACAGCTATGACCATGATTACGCCAAGCGCGCAATTAACCCTCA
CTAAAGGGAACAAAAGCTGGAGCTGCAAGCTTAATGTAGTCTTATGCAATACTCTTGTAGTCTTGCAACA
TGGTAACGATGAGTTAGCAACATGCCTTACAAGGAGAGAAAAAGCACCGTGCATGCCGATTGGTGGAAGT
AAGGTGGTACGATCGTGCCTTATTAGGAAGGCAACAGACGGGTCTGACATGGATTGGACGAACCACTGAA
TTGCCGCATTGCAGAGATATTGTATTTAAGTGCCTAGCTCGATACATAAACGGGTCTCTCTGGTTAGACC
AGATCTGAGCCTGGGAGCTCTCTGGCTAACTAGGGAACCCACTGCTTAAGCCTCAATAAAGCTTGCCTTG
AGTGCTTCAAGTAGTGTGTGCCCGTCTGTTGTGTGACTCTGGTAACTAGAGATCCCTCAGACCCTTTTAG
TCAGTGTGGAAAATCTCTAGCAGTGGCGCCCGAACAGGGACTTGAAAGCGAAAGGGAAACCAGAGGAGCT
CTCTCGACGCAGGACTCGGCTTGCTGAAGCGCGCACGGCAAGAGGCGAGGGGCGGCGACTGGTGAGTACG
CCAAAAATTTTGACTAGCGGAGGCTAGAAGGAGAGAGATGGGTGCGAGAGCGTCAGTATTAAGCGGGGGA
GAATTAGATCGCGATGGGAAAAAATTCGGTTAAGGCCAGGGGGAAAGAAAAAATATAAATTAAAACATAT
AGTATGGGCAAGCAGGGAGCTAGAACGATTCGCAGTTAATCCTGGCCTGTTAGAAACATCAGAAGGCTGT
AGACAAATACTGGGACAGCTACAACCATCCCTTCAGACAGGATCAGAAGAACTTAGATCATTATATAATA
CAGTAGCAACCCTCTATTGTGTGCATCAAAGGATAGAGATAAAAGACACCAAGGAAGCTTTAGACAAGAT
AGAGGAAGAGCAAAACAAAAGTAAGACCACCGCACAGCAAGCGGCCGCTGATCTTCAGACCTGGAGGAGG
AGATATGAGGGACAATTGGAGAAGTGAATTATATAAATATAAAGTAGTAAAAATTGAACCATTAGGAGTA
GCACCCACCAAGGCAAAGAGAAGAGTGGTGCAGAGAGAAAAAAGAGCAGTGGGAATAGGAGCTTTGTTCC
TTGGGTTCTTGGGAGCAGCAGGAAGCACTATGGGCGCAGCGTCAATGACGCTGACGGTACAGGCCAGACA
ATTATTGTCTGGTATAGTGCAGCAGCAGAACAATTTGCTGAGGGCTATTGAGGCGCAACAGCATCTGTTG
CAACTCACAGTCTGGGGCATCAAGCAGCTCCAGGCAAGAATCCTGGCTGTGGAAAGATACCTAAAGGATC
AACAGCTCCTGGGGATTTGGGGTTGCTCTGGAAAACTCATTTGCACCACTGCTGTGCCTTGGAATGCTAG
TTGGAGTAATAAATCTCTGGAACAGATTTGGAATCACACGACCTGGATGGAGTGGGACAGAGAAATTAAC
AATTACACAAGCTTAATACACTCCTTAATTGAAGAATCGCAAAACCAGCAAGAAAAGAATGAACAAGAAT
TATTGGAATTAGATAAATGGGCAAGTTTGTGGAATTGGTTTAACATAACAAATTGGCTGTGGTATATAAA
ATTATTCATAATGATAGTAGGAGGCTTGGTAGGTTTAAGAATAGTTTTTGCTGTACTTTCTATAGTGAAT
AGAGTTAGGCAGGGATATTCACCATTATCGTTTCAGACCCACCTCCCAACCCCGAGGGGACCCGACAGGC
CCGAAGGAATAGAAGAAGAAGGTGGAGAGAGAGACAGAGACAGATCCATTCGATTAGTGAACGGATCTCG
ACGGTATCGATCACGAGACTAGCCTCGAGCGGCCGCCCCCTTCACCGAGGGCCTATTTCCCATGATTCCT
TCATATTTGCATATACGATACAAGGCTGTTAGAGAGATAATTGGAATTAATTTGACTGTAAACACAAAGA
TATTAGTACAAAATACGTGACGTAGAAAGTAATAATTTCTTGGGTAGTTTGCAGTTTTAAAATTATGTTT
TAAAATGGACTATCATATGCTTACCGTAACTTGAAAGTATTTCGATTTCTTGGCTTTATATATCTTGTGG
AAAGGACGAAACACCGGGAGAGATATGTCTACAAGTTTCTCGAGAAACTTGTAGACATATCTCTCTTTTT
