>Addgene plasmid #74974 | pLKO.1 shETV1-B | addgene partial sequence | sequence record 147119 | hU6-F 5'-GAGGGCCTATTTCCCATGATT-3'
GCTGTTAGAGAGATAATTGGAATTAATTTGACTGTAAACACAAAGATATTAGTACAAAATACGTGACGTA
GAAAGTAATAATTTCTTGGGTAGTTTGCAGTTTTAAAATTATGTTTTAAAATGGACTATCATATGCTTAC
CGTAACTTGAAAGTATTTCGATTTCTTGGCTTTATATATCTTGTGGAAAGGACGAAACACCGGGAGAGAT
ATGTC
