>Addgene plasmid #74974 | pLKO.1 shETV1-B | addgene partial sequence | sequence record 147622 | SV40pA-R 5'-GAAATTTGTGATGCTATTGC-3'
AACAGTTCCTCTCACTCTCTGATATTCATTTCTTTGCAAGTTATAAATACTGAATAATAAGATGACATGA
ACTACTACTGCTAGAGATTTTCCACACTGACTAAAAGGGTCTGAGGGATCTCTAGTTACCAGAGTCACAC
AACAGACGGGCACACACTACTTGAAGCACTCAAGGCAAGCTTTATTGAGGCTTAAGCAGTGGGTTCCCTA
GTTAGCCAGAGAGCTCCCAGGCTCAGATCTGGTCTAACCAGAGAGACCCAGTACAAGCAAAAAGCAGATC
TTGTCTTCGTTGGGAGTGAATTAGCCCTTCCAGTCCCCCCTTTTCTTTTAAAAAGTGGCTAAGATCTACA
GCTGCCTTGTAAGTCATTGGTCTTAAAGGTACCGATGCATGGGGTCGTGCGCTCCTTTCGGTCGGGCGCT
GCGGGTCGTGGGGCGGGCGTCAGGCACCGGGCTTGCGGGTCATGCACCAGGTGCGCGGTCCTTCGGGCAC
CTCGACGTCGGCGGTGACGGTGAAGCCGAGCCGCTCGTAGAAGGGGAGGTTGCGGGGCGCGGAGGTCTCC
AGGAAGGCGGGCACCCCGGCGCGCTCGGCCGCCTCCACTCCGGGGAGCACGACGGCGCTGCCCAGACCCT
TGCCCTGGTGGTCGGGCGAGACGCCGACGGTGGCCAGGAACCACGCGGGCTCCTTGGGCCGGTGCGGCGC
CAGGAGGCCTTCCATCTGTTGCTGCGCGGCCAGCCGGGAACCGCTCAACTCGGCCATGCGCGGGCCGATC
TCGGCGAACACCGCCCCCGCTTCGACGCTCTCCGGCGTGGTCCAGACCGCCACCGCGGCGCCGTCGTCCG
CGACCCACACCTTGCCGATGTCGAGCCCGACGCGCGTGAGGAAGAGTTCTTGCAGCTCGGTGACC
