>Addgene plasmid #74974 | pLKO.1 shETV1-B | addgene partial sequence | sequence record 148944 | hU6-F 5'-GAGGGCCTATTTCCCATGATT-3'
GAGAGATAATTGGAATTAATTTGACTGTAAACACAAAGATATTAGTACAAAATACGTGACGTAGAAAGTA
ATAATTTCTTGGGTAGTTTGCAGTTTTAAAATTATGTTTTAAAATGGACTATCATATGCTTACCGTAACT
TGAAAGTATTTCGATTTCTTGGCTTTATATATCTTGTGGAAAGGACGAAACACCGGGAGAGATATGTCTA
CAAGTTTCTCGAGAAACTTGTAGACATATCTCTCTTTTTAATTCTCGACCTCGAGACAAATGGCAGTATT
CATCCACAATTTTAAAAGAAAAGGGGGGATTGGGGGGTACAGTGCAGGGGAAAGAATAGTAGACATAATA
GCAACAGACATACAAACTAAAGAATTACAAAAACAAATTACAAAAATTCAAAATTTTCGGGTTTATTACA
GGGACAGCAGAGATCCACTTTGGCCGCGGCTCGAGGGGGTTGGGGTTGCGCCTTTTCCAAGGCAGCCCTG
GGTTTGCGCAGGGACGCGGCTGCTCTGGGCGTGGTTCCGGGAAACGCAGCGGCGCCGACCCTGGGTCTCG
CACATTCTTCACGTCCGTTCGCAGCGTCACCCGGATCTTCGCCGCTACCCTTGTGGGCCCCCCCGGCGAC
GCTTCCTGCTCCGCCCCTAAGTCGGGAAGGTTCCTTGCGGTTCGCGGC
